Addgene plasmid #173630: Lenti-sgCdkn2a#2/Cre
Purpose: Expresses a Cdkn2a-targeting gRNA and Cre-recombinase
Depositing lab: Charles Swanton. Depositing organization: University College London. Publication: A functional taxonomy of tumor suppression in oncogenic KRAS-driven lung cancer. Cai H, Chew SK, Li C, Tsai MK, Andrejka L, Murray CW, Hughes NW, Shuldiner EG, Ashkin EL, Tang R, Hung KL, Chen LC, Lee SYC, Yousefi M, Lin WY, Kunder CA, Cong L, McFarland CD, Petrov DA, Swanton C, Winslow MM. Cancer Discov. 2021 Feb 19. pii: 2159-8290.CD-20-1325. doi: 10.1158/2159-8290.CD-20-1325. PubMed 33608386.
Backbone
  Vector backbone: pLL3.3
  Vector type: Lentiviral, Cre/Lox, CRISPR
Growth in bacteria
  Bacterial resistance: Ampicillin, 100 μg/mL
  Growth temperature: 37°C
  Growth strain: NEB Stable
  Copy number: High Copy
Gene/Insert
  Gene/Insert name: gRNA targeting Cdkn2a
  gRNA/shRNA sequence: GCAGCTCTTCTGCTCAACTA
  Species: M. musculus (mouse)
  Entrez Gene: Cdkn2a (a.k.a. ARF-INK4a, Arf, INK4a-ARF, Ink4a/Arf, MTS1, Pctr1, p16, p16(INK4a), p16INK4a, p19<ARF>, p19ARF)
  Cloning method: Restriction Enzyme; 5′ cloning site unknown (unknown if destroyed); 3′ cloning site unknown (unknown if destroyed)
Terms and licenses: Academic/Nonprofit Terms; Industry Terms: Not Available to Industry
How to cite: Lenti-sgCdkn2a#2/Cre was a gift from Charles Swanton (Addgene plasmid # 173630 ; http://n2t.net/addgene:173630 ; RRID:Addgene_173630)
