[The description below was written by a language model from this plasmid's Addgene catalogue record and pLannotate feature annotations shown in this document.]
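Description:
Lenti-sgCdkn2a#2/Cre is an HIV-1-based lentiviral transfer plasmid built on the pLL3.3 backbone that delivers a CRISPR guide RNA and Cre recombinase from a single vector. In bacteria it is maintained through a high-copy ColE1/pUC-type origin and selected with ampicillin via the β-lactamase gene. The viral portion begins with a CMV enhancer/promoter fused to a truncated 5' LTR, an arrangement that drives transcription of the viral genome in packaging cells. This is followed by the Ψ packaging signal with a gag fragment, the Rev response element for nuclear export of the unspliced genome, and the cPPT/CTS element that aids transduction. The annotated 3' end comprises a nef fragment and a second truncated LTR.

The payload consists of two expression units. A human U6 RNA polymerase III promoter drives a guide directed against mouse Cdkn2a (the locus encoding p16Ink4a and p19Arf), joined to the Streptococcus pyogenes Cas9 gRNA scaffold. Downstream, the mouse PGK promoter drives Cre recombinase, followed by a WPRE to enhance transcript stability and expression. No Cas9 coding sequence is annotated, so the nuclease must be supplied by the target cells or animal. The design pairs Cre-mediated recombination of loxP-flanked alleles with simultaneous Cas9-directed disruption of Cdkn2a in the same transduced cell. The associated publication concerns the functional classification of tumour suppressors in oncogenic KRAS-driven lung cancer. This suggests use in mouse models where Cre activates conditional alleles while the guide inactivates the candidate tumour suppressor, although the record itself does not give the specific alleles or delivery route. The "#2" in the name suggests it is one of several Cdkn2a guides in the series.
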