Features (pLannotate 1.2.2; 21 found; start..end, strand, type, name):
     20..124     -  promoter       AmpR promoter: bla
    183..235     -  misc_feature   bom (fragment): basis of mobility region from pBR322
    390..769     +  enhancer       CMV enhancer: human cytomegalovirus immediate early enhancer
    770..969     +  promoter       CMV promoter: human cytomegalovirus (CMV) immediate early promoter
    987..1167    +  LTR            5' LTR (truncated): truncated 5' long terminal repeat (LTR) from HIV-1
   1214..1339    +  misc_feature   HIV-1 Ψ: packaging signal of human immunodeficiency virus type 1
   1323..1661    +  CDS            HIV-1 gag (fragment): gag protein from human immunodeficiency virus 1; gag
   1836..2069    +  misc_feature   RRE: The Rev response element (RRE) of HIV-1 allows for Rev-dependent mRNA export from the nucleus to the cytoplasm.
   2446..2546    +  CDS            Rev (fragment): human immunodeficiency virus 1 (HIV-1) Rev protein; rev; enhances nuclear export of unspliced and incompletely spliced viral mRNAs
   2596..2713    +  misc_feature   cPPT/CTS: central polypurine tract and central termination sequence of HIV-1
   2795..3035    +  promoter       U6 promoter: RNA polymerase III promoter for human U6 snRNA
   3064..3139    +  misc_RNA       gRNA scaffold: guide RNA scaffold for the Streptococcus pyogenes CRISPR/Cas9 system
   3192..3684    +  promoter       PGK promoter: mouse phosphoglycerate kinase 1 promoter
   3714..4744    +  CDS            Cre (fragment): site-specific recombinase Cre is a site-specific recombinase from bacteriophage P1. Recombination occurs at loxP sequences.
   4777..4800    +  misc_feature   MCS (fragment): pBluescript multiple cloning site
   4800..5388    +  misc_feature   WPRE: woodchuck hepatitis virus posttranscriptional regulatory element
   5389..5408    +  misc_feature   MCS (fragment): pBluescript multiple cloning site
   5410..5910    +  CDS            nef (fragment): NEF_HV1LA - Experimental evidence at protein level: Swiss-Prot protein existence level 1. Extracellular Nef protein targets CD4(+) T-lymphocytes for apoptosis by interacting with CXCR4 surface receptors. From Human immunodeficiency virus type 1 group M subtype B (isolate Lai) (HIV-1).
   5917..6097    +  LTR            5' LTR (truncated): truncated 5' long terminal repeat (LTR) from HIV-1
   6159..6747    -  rep_origin     ori: high-copy-number ColE1/pMB1/pBR322/pUC origin of replication
   6918..19      -  CDS            AmpR (across the origin): β-lactamase; bla; confers resistance to ampicillin, carbenicillin, and related antibiotics
>Addgene plasmid #173630 | Lenti-sgCdkn2a#2/Cre | addgene full sequence | sequence record 363632 | Addgene NGS Result
GGAAATGTTGAATACTCATACTCTTCCTTTTTCAATATTATTGAAGCATTTATCAGGGTTATTGTCTCAT
GAGCGGATACATATTTGAATGTATTTAGAAAAATAAACAAATAGGGGTTCCGCGCACATTTCCCCGAAAA
GTGCCACCTGACGTCGACGGATCGGGAGATCTCCCGATCCCCTATGGTGCACTCTCAGTACAATCTGCTC
TGATGCCGCATAGTTAAGCCAGTATCTGCTCCCTGCTTGTGTGTTGGAGGTCGCTGAGTAGTGCGCGAGC
AAAATTTAAGCTACAACAAGGCAAGGCTTGACCGACAATTGCATGAAGAATCTGCTTAGGGTTAGGCGTT
TTGCGCTGCTTCGCGATGTACGGGCCAGATATACGCGTTGACATTGATTATTGACTAGTTATTAATAGTA
ATCAATTACGGGGTCATTAGTTCATAGCCCATATATGGAGTTCCGCGTTACATAACTTACGGTAAATGGC
CCGCCTGGCTGACCGCCCAACGACCCCCGCCCATTGACGTCAATAATGACGTATGTTCCCATAGTAACGC
CAATAGGGACTTTCCATTGACGTCAATGGGTGGAGTATTTACGGTAAACTGCCCACTTGGCAGTACATCA
AGTGTATCATATGCCAAGTACGCCCCCTATTGACGTCAATGACGGTAAATGGCCCGCCTGGCATTATGCC
CAGTACATGACCTTATGGGACTTTCCTACTTGGCAGTACATCTACGTATTAGTCATCGCTATTACCATGG
TGATGCGGTTTTGGCAGTACATCAATGGGCGTGGATAGCGGTTTGACTCACGGGGATTTCCAAGTCTCCA
CCCCATTGACGTCAATGGGAGTTTGTTTTGGCACCAAAATCAACGGGACTTTCCAAAATGTCGTAACAAC
TCCGCCCCATTGACGCAAATGGGCGGTAGGCGTGTACGGTGGGAGGTCTATATAAGCAGCGCGTTTTGCC
TGTACTGGGTCTCTCTGGTTAGACCAGATCTGAGCCTGGGAGCTCTCTGGCTAACTAGGGAACCCACTGC
TTAAGCCTCAATAAAGCTTGCCTTGAGTGCTTCAAGTAGTGTGTGCCCGTCTGTTGTGTGACTCTGGTAA
CTAGAGATCCCTCAGACCCTTTTAGTCAGTGTGGAAAATCTCTAGCAGTGGCGCCCGAACAGGGACTTGA
AAGCGAAAGGGAAACCAGAGGAGCTCTCTCGACGCAGGACTCGGCTTGCTGAAGCGCGCACGGCAAGAGG
CGAGGGGCGGCGACTGGTGAGTACGCCAAAAATTTTGACTAGCGGAGGCTAGAAGGAGAGAGATGGGTGC
GAGAGCGTCAGTATTAAGCGGGGGAGAATTAGATCGCGATGGGAAAAAATTCGGTTAAGGCCAGGGGGAA
AGAAAAAATATAAATTAAAACATATAGTATGGGCAAGCAGGGAGCTAGAACGATTCGCAGTTAATCCTGG
CCTGTTAGAAACATCAGAAGGCTGTAGACAAATACTGGGACAGCTACAACCATCCCTTCAGACAGGATCA
GAAGAACTTAGATCATTATATAATACAGTAGCAACCCTCTATTGTGTGCATCAAAGGATAGAGATAAAAG
ACACCAAGGAAGCTTTAGACAAGATAGAGGAAGAGCAAAACAAAAGTAAGACCACCGCACAGCAAGCGGC
CGGCCGCTGATCTTCAGACCTGGAGGAGGAGATATGAGGGACAATTGGAGAAGTGAATTATATAAATATA
AAGTAGTAAAAATTGAACCATTAGGAGTAGCACCCACCAAGGCAAAGAGAAGAGTGGTGCAGAGAGAAAA
AAGAGCAGTGGGAATAGGAGCTTTGTTCCTTGGGTTCTTGGGAGCAGCAGGAAGCACTATGGGCGCAGCG
TCAATGACGCTGACGGTACAGGCCAGACAATTATTGTCTGGTATAGTGCAGCAGCAGAACAATTTGCTGA
GGGCTATTGAGGCGCAACAGCATCTGTTGCAACTCACAGTCTGGGGCATCAAGCAGCTCCAGGCAAGAAT
CCTGGCTGTGGAAAGATACCTAAAGGATCAACAGCTCCTGGGGATTTGGGGTTGCTCTGGAAAACTCATT
TGCACCACTGCTGTGCCTTGGAATGCTAGTTGGAGTAATAAATCTCTGGAACAGATTTGGAATCACACGA
CCTGGATGGAGTGGGACAGAGAAATTAACAATTACACAAGCTTAATACACTCCTTAATTGAAGAATCGCA
AAACCAGCAAGAAAAGAATGAACAAGAATTATTGGAATTAGATAAATGGGCAAGTTTGTGGAATTGGTTT
AACATAACAAATTGGCTGTGGTATATAAAATTATTCATAATGATAGTAGGAGGCTTGGTAGGTTTAAGAA
TAGTTTTTGCTGTACTTTCTATAGTGAATAGAGTTAGGCAGGGATATTCACCATTATCGTTTCAGACCCA
CCTCCCAACCCCGAGGGGACCCGACAGGCCCGAAGGAATAGAAGAAGAAGGTGGAGAGAGAGACAGAGAC
AGATCCATTCGATTAGTGAACGGATCGGCACTGCGTGCGCCAATTCTGCAGACAAATGGCAGTATTCATC
CACAATTTTAAAAGAAAAGGGGGGATTGGGGGGTACAGTGCAGGGGAAAGAATAGTAGACATAATAGCAA
CAGACATACAAACTAAAGAATTACAAAAACAAATTACAAAAATTCAAAATTTTCGGGTTTATTACAGGGA
CAGCAGAGATCCAGTTTGGTTAGTACCGGGCCCGCTCTAGCCCTGCAGGAACTGTTTAAACTGTGAGGGC
CTATTTCCCATGATTCCTTCATATTTGCATATACGATACAAGGCTGTTAGAGAGATAATTGGAATTAATT
TGACTGTAAACACAAAGATATTAGTACAAAATACGTGACGTAGAAAGTAATAATTTCTTGGGTAGTTTGC
AGTTTTAAAATTATGTTTTAAAATGGACTATCATATGCTTACCGTAACTTGAAAGTATTTCGATTTCTTG
GCTTTATATATCTTGTGGAAAGGACCAAACACCGCAGCTCTTCTGCTCAACTAGTTTTAGAGCTAGAAAT
AGCAAGTTAAAATAAGGCTAGTCCGTTATCAACTTGAAAAAGTGGCACCGAGTCGGTGCTTTTTTGTTTG
GCGCGCCTATGGCTTAATTAACATGGCGGCCGCATTCTACCGGGTAGGGGAGGCGCTTTTCCCAAGGCAG
TCTGGAGCATGCGCTTTAGCAGCCCCGCTGGGCACTTGGCGCTACACAAGTGGCCTCTGGCCTCGCACAC
ATTCCACATCCACCGGTAGGCGCCAACCGGCTCCGTTCTTTGGTGGCCCCTTCGCGCCACCTTCTACTCC
TCCCCTAGTCAGGAAGTTCCCCCCCGCCCCGCAGCTCGCGTCGTGCAGGACGTGACAAATGGAAGTAGCA
CGTCTCACTAGTCTCGTGCAGATGGACAGCACCGCTGAGCAATGGAAGCGGGTAGGCCTTTGGGGCAGCG
GCCAATAGCAGCTTTGCTCCTTCGCTTTCTGGGCTCAGAGGCTGGGAAGGGGTGGGTCCGGGGGCGGGCT
CAGGGGCGGGCTCAGGGGCGGGGCGGGCGCCCGAAGGTCCTCCGGAGGCCCGGCATTCTGCACGCTTCAA
AAGCGCACGTCTGCCGCGCTGTTCTCCTCTTCCTCATCTCCGGGACCCGGGATGCCCAAGAAGAAGAGGA
AGGTGTCCAATTTACTGACCGTACACCAAAATTTGCCTGCATTACCGGTCGATGCAACGAGTGATGAGGT
TCGCAAGAACCTGATGGACATGTTCAGGGATCGCCAGGCGTTTTCTGAGCATACCTGGAAAATGCTTCTG
TCCGTTTGCCGGTCGTGGGCGGCATGGTGCAAGTTGAATAACCGGAAATGGTTTCCCGCAGAACCTGAAG
ATGTTCGCGATTATCTTCTATATCTTCAGGCGCGCGGTCTGGCAGTAAAAACTATCCAGCAACATTTGGG
CCAGCTAAACATGCTTCATCGTCGGTCCGGGCTGCCACGACCAAGTGACAGCAATGCTGTTTCACTGGTT
ATGCGGCGGATCCGAAAAGAAAACGTTGATGCCGGTGAACGTGCAAAACAGGCTCTAGCGTTCGAACGCA
CTGATTTCGACCAGGTTCGTTCACTCATGGAAAATAGCGATCGCTGCCAGGATATACGTAATCTGGCATT
TCTGGGGATTGCTTATAACACCCTGTTACGTATAGCCGAAATTGCCAGGATCAGGGTTAAAGATATCTCA
CGTACTGACGGTGGGAGAATGTTAATCCATATTGGCAGAACGAAAACGCTGGTTAGCACCGCAGGTGTAG
AGAAGGCACTTAGCCTGGGGGTAACTAAACTGGTCGAGCGATGGATTTCCGTCTCTGGTGTAGCTGATGA
TCCGAATAACTACCTGTTTTGCCGGGTCAGAAAAAATGGTGTTGCCGCGCCATCTGCCACCAGCCAGCTA
TCAACTCGCGCCCTGGAAGGGATTTTTGAAGCAACTCATCGATTGATTTACGGCGCTAAGGATGACTCTG
GTCAGAGATACCTGGCCTGGTCTGGACACAGTGCCCGTGTCGGAGCCGCGCGAGATATGGCCCGCGCTGG
AGTTTCAATACCGGAGATCATGCAAGCTGGTGGCTGGACCAATGTAAATATTGTCATGAACTATATCCGT
AACCTGGATAGTGAAACAGGGGCAATGGTGCGCCTGCTGGAAGATGGCGATTAGCCATGTTTAAGGGTTC
CGGTTCCACTAGGTACAATTCGATATCAAGCTTATCGATAATCAACCTCTGGATTACAAAATTTGTGAAA
GATTGACTGGTATTCTTAACTATGTTGCTCCTTTTACGCTATGTGGATACGCTGCTTTAATGCCTTTGTA
TCATGCTATTGCTTCCCGTATGGCTTTCATTTTCTCCTCCTTGTATAAATCCTGGTTGCTGTCTCTTTAT
GAGGAGTTGTGGCCCGTTGTCAGGCAACGTGGCGTGGTGTGCACTGTGTTTGCTGACGCAACCCCCACTG
GTTGGGGCATTGCCACCACCTGTCAGCTCCTTTCCGGGACTTTCGCTTTCCCCCTCCCTATTGCCACGGC
GGAACTCATCGCCGCCTGCCTTGCCCGCTGCTGGACAGGGGCTCGGCTGTTGGGCACTGACAATTCCGTG
GTGTTGTCGGGGAAATCATCGTCCTTTCCTTGGCTGCTCGCCTGTGTTGCCACCTGGATTCTGCGCGGGA
CGTCCTTCTGCTACGTCCCTTCGGCCCTCAATCCAGCGGACCTTCCTTCCCGCGGCCTGCTGCCGGCTCT
GCGGCCTCTTCCGCGTCTTCGCCTTCGCCCTCAGACGAGTCGGATCTCCCTTTGGGCCGCCTCCCCGCAT
CGATACCGTCGACCTCGATCGAGACCTAGAAAAACATGGAGCAATCACAAGTAGCAATACAGCAGCTACC
AATGCTGATTGTGCCTGGCTAGAAGCACAAGAGGAGGAGGAGGTGGGTTTTCCAGTCACACCTCAGGTAC
CTTTAAGACCAATGACTTACAAGGCAGCTGTAGATCTTAGCCACTTTTTAAAAGAAAAGGGGGGACTGGA
AGGGCTAATTCACTCCCAACGAAGACAAGATATCCTTGATCTGTGGATCTACCACACACAAGGCTACTTC
CCTGATTGGCAGAACTACACACCAGGGCCAGGGATCAGATATCCACTGACCTTTGGATGGTGCTACAAGC
TAGTACCAGTTGAGCAAGAGAAGGTAGAAGAAGCCAATGAAGGAGAGAACACCCGCTTGTTACACCCTGT
GAGCCTGCATGGGATGGATGACCCGGAGAGAGAAGTATTAGAGTGGAGGTTTGACAGCCGCCTAGCATTT
CATCACATGGCCCGAGAGCTGCATCCGGACTGTACTGGGTCTCTCTGGTTAGACCAGATCTGAGCCTGGG
AGCTCTCTGGCTAACTAGGGAACCCACTGCTTAAGCCTCAATAAAGCTTGCCTTGAGTGCTTCAAGTAGT
GTGTGCCCGTCTGTTGTGTGACTCTGGTAACTAGAGATCCCTCAGACCCTTTTAGTCAGTGTGGAAAATC
TCTAGCAGCATGTGAGCAAAAGGCCAGCAAAAGGCCAGGAACCGTAAAAAGGCCGCGTTGCTGGCGTTTT
TCCATAGGCTCCGCCCCCCTGACGAGCATCACAAAAATCGACGCTCAAGTCAGAGGTGGCGAAACCCGAC
AGGACTATAAAGATACCAGGCGTTTCCCCCTGGAAGCTCCCTCGTGCGCTCTCCTGTTCCGACCCTGCCG
CTTACCGGATACCTGTCCGCCTTTCTCCCTTCGGGAAGCGTGGCGCTTTCTCATAGCTCACGCTGTAGGT
ATCTCAGTTCGGTGTAGGTCGTTCGCTCCAAGCTGGGCTGTGTGCACGAACCCCCCGTTCAGCCCGACCG
CTGCGCCTTATCCGGTAACTATCGTCTTGAGTCCAACCCGGTAAGACACGACTTATCGCCACTGGCAGCA
GCCACTGGTAACAGGATTAGCAGAGCGAGGTATGTAGGCGGTGCTACAGAGTTCTTGAAGTGGTGGCCTA
ACTACGGCTACACTAGAAGAACAGTATTTGGTATCTGCGCTCTGCTGAAGCCAGTTACCTTCGGAAAAAG
AGTTGGTAGCTCTTGATCCGGCAAACAAACCACCGCTGGTAGCGGTGGTTTTTTTGTTTGCAAGCAGCAG
ATTACGCGCAGAAAAAAAGGATCTCAAGAAGATCCTTTGATCTTTTCTACGGGGTCTGACGCTCAGTGGA
ACGAAAACTCACGTTAAGGGATTTTGGTCATGAGATTATCAAAAAGGATCTTCACCTAGATCCTTTTAAA
TTAAAAATGAAGTTTTAAATCAATCTAAAGTATATATGAGTAAACTTGGTCTGACAGTTACCAATGCTTA
ATCAGTGAGGCACCTATCTCAGCGATCTGTCTATTTCGTTCATCCATAGTTGCCTGACTCCCCGTCGTGT
AGATAACTACGATACGGGAGGGCTTACCATCTGGCCCCAGTGCTGCAATGATACCGCGAGACCCACGCTC
ACCGGCTCCAGATTTATCAGCAATAAACCAGCCAGCCGGAAGGGCCGAGCGCAGAAGTGGTCCTGCAACT
TTATCCGCCTCCATCCAGTCTATTAATTGTTGCCGGGAAGCTAGAGTAAGTAGTTCGCCAGTTAATAGTT
TGCGCAACGTTGTTGCCATTGCTACAGGCATCGTGGTGTCACGCTCGTCGTTTGGTATGGCTTCATTCAG
CTCCGGTTCCCAACGATCAAGGCGAGTTACATGATCCCCCATGTTGTGCAAAAAAGCGGTTAGCTCCTTC
GGTCCTCCGATCGTTGTCAGAAGTAAGTTGGCCGCAGTGTTATCACTCATGGTTATGGCAGCACTGCATA
ATTCTCTTACTGTCATGCCATCCGTAAGATGCTTTTCTGTGACTGGTGAGTACTCAACCAAGTCATTCTG
AGAATAGTGTATGCGGCGACCGAGTTGCTCTTGCCCGGCGTCAATACGGGATAATACCGCGCCACATAGC
AGAACTTTAAAAGTGCTCATCATTGGAAAACGTTCTTCGGGGCGAAAACTCTCAAGGATCTTACCGCTGT
TGAGATCCAGTTCGATGTAACCCACTCGTGCACCCAACTGATCTTCAGCATCTTTTACTTTCACCAGCGT
TTCTGGGTGAGCAAAAACAGGAAGGCAAAATGCCGCAAAAAAGGGAATAAGGGCGACAC
